>Addgene plasmid #192615 | AAV-hSyn-Axon-jGCaMP8f | addgene full sequence | sequence record 379939 | Addgene NGS Result
TGCGCGCTCGCTCGCTCACTGAGGCCGCCCGGGCAAAGCCCGGGCGTCGGGCGACCTTTGGTCGCCCGGC
CTCAGTGAGCGAGCGAGCGCGCAGAGAGGGAGTGGCCAACTCCATCACTAGGGGTTCCTTGTAGTTAATG
ATTAACCCGCCATGCTACTTATCTACGTAGCCATGCTCTAGGAAGATCTCTGCAGAGGGCCCTGCGTATG
AGTGCAAGTGGGTTTTAGGACCAGGATGAGGCGGGGTGGGGGTGCCTACCTGACGACCGACCCCGACCCA
CTGGACAAGCACCCAACCCCCATTCCCCAAATTGCGCATCCCCTATCAGAGAGGGGGAGGGGAAACAGGA
TGCGGCGAGGCGCGTGCGCACTGCCAGCTTCAGCACCGCGGACAGTGCCTTCGCCCCCGCCTGGCGGCGC
GCGCCACCGCCGCCTCAGCACTGAAGGCGCGCTGACGTCACTCGCCGGTCCCCCGCAAACTCCCCTTCCC
GGCCACCTTGGTCGCGTCCGCGCCGCCGCCGGCCCAGCCGGACCGCACCACGCGAGGCGCGAGATAGGGG
GGCACGGGCGCGACCATCTGCGCTGCGGCGCCGGCGACTCAGCGCTGCCTCAGTCTGCGGTGGGCAGCGG
AGGAGTCGTGTCGTGCCTGAGAGCGCAGTCGAATTCAAGCTGCTAGCAAGGATCCACCCGCCACCATGCT
GTGCTGTATGAGAAGAACCAAACAGGTTGAAAAGAATGATGAGGACCAAAAGATTATGCATCATCACCAT
CATCACACGCGTCGCAAGAAGACCTTCAAGGAGGTGGCCACCGCCGTGAAGATCATCGCCCGCCTGATGG
GCCTGAAGATCAACGTCTATATCAAGGCCGACAAGCAGAAGAACGGCATCAAGGCGAACTTCCACATCCG
CCACAACATCGAGGACGGCGGCGTGCAGCTCGCCTACCACTACCAGCAGAACACCCCCATCGGCGACGGC
CCCGTGCTGCTGCCCGACAACCACTACCTGAGCGTGGAGTCCAAACTTTCGAAAGACCCCAACGAGAAGC
GCGATCACATGGTCCTGCTGGAGTTCGTGACCGCCGCCGGGATCACTCTCGGCATGGACGAGCTGTACAA
GGGCGGTACCGGAGGGAGCATGGTGAGCAAGGGCGAGGAGCTGTTCACCGGGGTGGTGCCCATCCTGGTC
GAGCTGGACGGCGACGTAAACGGCCACAAGTTCAGCGTGTCCGGCGAGGGTGAGGGCGATGCCACCTACG
GCAAGCTGACCCTGAAGTTCATCTGCACCACCGGCAAGCTGCCCGTGCCCTGGCCCACCCTCGTGACCAC
CCTGACCTACGGCGTGCAGTGCTTCAGCCGCTACCCCGACCACATGAAGCAGCACGACTTCTTCAAGTCC
GCCATGCCCGAAGGCTACATCCAGGAGCGCACCATCTTCTTCAAGGACGACGGCAACTACAAGACCCGCG
CCGAGGTGAAGTTCGAGGGCGACACCCTGGTGAACCGCATCGAGCTGAAGGGCATCGACTTCAAGGAGGA
CGGCAACATCCTGGGGCACAAGCTGGAGTACAACCTGCCGGACCAACTGACTGAAGAGCAGATCGCAGAA
TTTAAAGAGGCTTTCTCCCTATTTGACAAGGACGGGGATGGGACAATAACAACCAAGGAGCTGGGGACGG
TGATGCGGTCTCTCGGACTGAACCCCACAGAAGCAGAGCTGCAGGACATGATCAATGAAGTAGATGCCGA
CGGTGACGGCACAATCGACTTCCCTGAGTTCCTGACAATGATGGCAAGAAAAATGAAATACAGGGACACG
GAAGAAGAAATTAGAGAAGCGTTCGGTGTGTTTGATAAGGATGGCAATGGCTACATCAGTGCAGCAGAGC
TTCGCCACGTGATGACAAACCTTGGAGAGAAGTTAACAGATGAAGAGGTTGATGAAATGATCAGGGAAGC
AGACATCGATGGGGATGGTCAGGTAAACTACGAAGAGTTTGTACAAATGATGACAGCGAAGTAAAAGCTT
ATCGATAATCAACCTCTGGATTACAAAATTTGTGAAAGATTGACTGGTATTCTTAACTATGTTGCTCCTT
TTACGCTATGTGGATACGCTGCTTTAATGCCTTTGTATCATGCTATTGCTTCCCGTATGGCTTTCATTTT
CTCCTCCTTGTATAAATCCTGGTTGCTGTCTCTTTATGAGGAGTTGTGGCCCGTTGTCAGGCAACGTGGC
GTGGTGTGCACTGTGTTTGCTGACGCAACCCCCACTGGTTGGGGCATTGCCACCACCTGTCAGCTCCTTT
CCGGGACTTTCGCTTTCCCCCTCCCTATTGCCACGGCGGAACTCATCGCCGCCTGCCTTGCCCGCTGCTG
GACAGGGGCTCGGCTGTTGGGCACTGACAATTCCGTGGTGTTGTCGGGGAAATCATCGTCCTTTCCTTGG
CTGCTCGCCTGTGTTGCCACCTGGATTCTGCGCGGGACGTCCTTCTGCTACGTCCCTTCGGCCCTCAATC
CAGCGGACCTTCCTTCCCGCGGCCTGCTGCCGGCTCTGCGGCCTCTTCCGCGTCTTCGCCTTCGCCCTCA
GACGAGTCGGATCTCCCTTTGGGCCGCCTCCCCGCATCGATACCGTCGACCTCGACCCGGGCGGCCGCTT
CGAGCAGACATGATAAGATACATTGATGAGTTTGGACAAACCACAACTAGAATGCAGTGAAAAAAATGCT
TTATTTGTGAAATTTGTGATGCTATTGCTTTATTTGTAACCATTATAAGCTGCAATAAACAAGTTAACAA
CAACAATTGCATTCATTTTATGTTTCAGGTTCAGGGGGAGATGTGGGAGGTTTTTTAAAGCAAGTAAAAC
CTCTACAAATGTGGTAAAATCGATAAGGATCTTCCTAGAGCATGGCTACGTAGATAAGTAGCATGGCGGG
TTAATCATTAACTACAAGGAACCCCTAGTGATGGAGTTGGCCACTCCCTCTCTGCGCGCTCGCTCGCTCA
CTGAGGCCGGGCGACCAAAGGTCGCCCGACGCCCGGGCTTTGCCCGGGCGGCCTCAGTGAGCGAGCGAGC
GCGCAGCTGCATTAATGAATCGGCCAACGCGCGGGGAGAGGCGGTTTGCGTATTGGGCGCTCTTCCGCTT
CCTCGCTCACTGACTCGCTGCGCTCGGTCGTTCGGCTGCGGCGAGCGGTATCAGCTCACTCAAAGGCGGT
AATACGGTTATCCACAGAATCAGGGGATAACGCAGGAAAGAACATGTGAGCAAAAGGCCAGCAAAAGGCC
AGGAACCGTAAAAAGGCCGCGTTGCTGGCGTTTTTCCATAGGCTCCGCCCCCCTGACGAGCATCACAAAA
ATCGACGCTCAAGTCAGAGGTGGCGAAACCCGACAGGACTATAAAGATACCAGGCGTTTCCCCCTGGAAG
CTCCCTCGTGCGCTCTCCTGTTCCGACCCTGCCGCTTACCGGATACCTGTCCGCCTTTCTCCCTTCGGGA
AGCGTGGCGCTTTCTCATAGCTCACGCTGTAGGTATCTCAGTTCGGTGTAGGTCGTTCGCTCCAAGCTGG
GCTGTGTGCACGAACCCCCCGTTCAGCCCGACCGCTGCGCCTTATCCGGTAACTATCGTCTTGAGTCCAA
CCCGGTAAGACACGACTTATCGCCACTGGCAGCAGCCACTGGTAACAGGATTAGCAGAGCGAGGTATGTA
GGCGGTGCTACAGAGTTCTTGAAGTGGTGGCCTAACTACGGCTACACTAGAAGAACAGTATTTGGTATCT
GCGCTCTGCTGAAGCCAGTTACCTTCGGAAAAAGAGTTGGTAGCTCTTGATCCGGCAAACAAACCACCGC
TGGTAGCGGTGGTTTTTTTGTTTGCAAGCAGCAGATTACGCGCAGAAAAAAAGGATCTCAAGAAGATCCT
TTGATCTTTTCTACGGGGTCTGACGCTCAGTGGAACGAAAACTCACGTTAAGGGATTTTGGTCATGAGAT
TATCAAAAAGGATCTTCACCTAGATCCTTTTAAATTAAAAATGAAGTTTTAAATCAATCTAAAGTATATA
TGAGTAAACTTGGTCTGACAGTTACCAATGCTTAATCAGTGAGGCACCTATCTCAGCGATCTGTCTATTT
CGTTCATCCATAGTTGCCTGACTCCCCGTCGTGTAGATAACTACGATACGGGAGGGCTTACCATCTGGCC
CCAGTGCTGCAATGATACCGCGAGACCCACGCTCACCGGCTCCAGATTTATCAGCAATAAACCAGCCAGC
CGGAAGGGCCGAGCGCAGAAGTGGTCCTGCAACTTTATCCGCCTCCATCCAGTCTATTAATTGTTGCCGG
GAAGCTAGAGTAAGTAGTTCGCCAGTTAATAGTTTGCGCAACGTTGTTGCCATTGCTACAGGCATCGTGG
TGTCACGCTCGTCGTTTGGTATGGCTTCATTCAGCTCCGGTTCCCAACGATCAAGGCGAGTTACATGATC
CCCCATGTTGTGCAAAAAAGCGGTTAGCTCCTTCGGTCCTCCGATCGTTGTCAGAAGTAAGTTGGCCGCA
GTGTTATCACTCATGGTTATGGCAGCACTGCATAATTCTCTTACTGTCATGCCATCCGTAAGATGCTTTT
CTGTGACTGGTGAGTACTCAACCAAGTCATTCTGAGAATAGTGTATGCGGCGACCGAGTTGCTCTTGCCC
GGCGTCAATACGGGATAATACCGCGCCACATAGCAGAACTTTAAAAGTGCTCATCATTGGAAAACGTTCT
TCGGGGCGAAAACTCTCAAGGATCTTACCGCTGTTGAGATCCAGTTCGATGTAACCCACTCGTGCACCCA
ACTGATCTTCAGCATCTTTTACTTTCACCAGCGTTTCTGGGTGAGCAAAAACAGGAAGGCAAAATGCCGC
AAAAAAGGGAATAAGGGCGACACGGAAATGTTGAATACTCATACTCTTCCTTTTTCAATATTATTGAAGC
ATTTATCAGGGTTATTGTCTCATGAGCGGATACATATTTGAATGTATTTAGAAAAATAAACAAATAGGGG
TTCCGCGCACATTTCCCCGAAAAGTGCCACCTAAATTGTAAGCGTTAATATTTTGTTAAAATTCGCGTTA
AATTTTTGTTAAATCAGCTCATTTTTTAACCAATAGGCCGAAATCGGCAAAATCCCTTATAAATCAAAAG
AATAGACCGAGATAGGGT
[37 nt withheld, positions 5199-5235]
AAAGAACGTGGACTCCAACGTCAAAGG
[49 nt withheld, positions 5263-5311]
T
[91 nt withheld, positions 5313-5403]
G
[124 nt withheld, positions 5405-5528]
CCCATTCGCCATTCAGGCTGCGCAACTGTTGGGAAGGGCGATCGGTGCGGGCCTCTTCGCTATTACGCCA
GC
Features (pLannotate 1.2.2; 15 found; start..end, strand, type, name):
    211..658     +  promoter       hSyn promoter: human synapsin I promoter; confers neuron-specific expression (Kügler et al., 2003)
    696..755     +  CDS            Gap43 (fragment): NEUM_RAT - Experimental evidence at protein level: Swiss-Prot protein existence level 1. This protein is associated with nerve growth. It is a major component of the motile 'growth cones' that form the tips of elongating axons. Plays a role in axonal and dendritic filopodia induction (By similarity). From Rattus norvegicus (Rat).
    852..2022    +  CDS            GCaMP6s (fragment): improved fluorescent protein-based calcium sensor (Chen et al., 2013)
   2037..2625    +  misc_feature   WPRE: woodchuck hepatitis virus posttranscriptional regulatory element
   2626..2645    +  misc_feature   MCS (fragment): pBluescript multiple cloning site
   2674..2795    -  polyA_signal   SV40 poly(A) signal: SV40 polyadenylation signal
   2818..2886    -  CDS            large T antigen (fragment): large T antigen from SV40 (simian virus 40)
   2957..3090    +  repeat_region  AAV2 ITR: inverted terminal repeat of adeno-associated virus serotype 2 inverted
   3084..3140    -  CDS            lacI (fragment): lac repressor; lacI; The lac repressor binds to the lac operator to inhibit transcription in E. coli. This inhibition can be relieved by adding lactose or isopropyl-β-D-thiogalactopyranoside (IPTG).
   3323..3911    -  rep_origin     ori: high-copy-number ColE1/pMB1/pBR322/pUC origin of replication
   4082..4942    -  CDS            AmpR: β-lactamase; bla; confers resistance to ampicillin, carbenicillin, and related antibiotics
   4943..5047    -  promoter       AmpR promoter: bla
   5100..5528    -  rep_origin     f1 ori (sequence partly withheld): f1 bacteriophage origin of replication; arrow indicates direction of (+) strand synthesis
   5533..2       -  CDS            lacZα (fragment) (across the origin): LacZα fragment of β-galactosidase; lacZ fragment
   5597..129     -  repeat_region  AAV2 ITR (fragment) (across the origin): inverted terminal repeat of adeno-associated virus serotype 2 inverted
