[The description below was written by a language model from this plasmid's Addgene catalogue record and pLannotate feature annotations shown in this document.]
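Description:
AAV-hSyn-Axon-jGCaMP8f is an AAV transfer plasmid on a pAAV backbone (about 5.6 kb in total) for producing recombinant adeno-associated virus that expresses an axon-targeted calcium indicator in neurons. It is maintained in E. coli through a high-copy ColE1/pUC-type origin and selected with ampicillin via the β-lactamase gene and its native promoter. An f1 phage origin is also present. The short lacZα, lacI and SV40 large T antigen fragments called by the annotation software are most likely remnants of backbone and polyadenylation sequences rather than functional genes.

The expression cassette lies between two AAV2 inverted terminal repeats, which are the cis elements needed for replication and packaging of the vector genome into capsids. The human synapsin I promoter restricts expression to neurons and drives a fusion of about 1.3 kb. In this fusion, a short N-terminal fragment of rat GAP43, a protein associated with growth cones, serves as an axon-targeting motif and is followed by jGCaMP8f, a GCaMP-family fluorescent calcium sensor. The automated table labels this reading frame as a GCaMP6s fragment, presumably because of sequence similarity within the GCaMP family, whereas the catalogue entry identifies it as jGCaMP8f. A 6xHis tag is recorded at the N-terminal side of the insert. Downstream, a WPRE enhances transcript stability and expression, and an SV40 polyadenylation signal is annotated after it, although on the reverse strand.

The construct belongs to a set of viral vectors developed for in vivo calcium imaging in mice. Enriching the sensor in axons allows activity to be recorded from projections and terminals rather than mainly from cell bodies.
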