Addgene plasmid #192615: AAV-hSyn-Axon-jGCaMP8f
Purpose: AAV transfer plasmid for neuronal expression of axon-targeted jGCaMP8f.
Depositing lab: Marianne Fyhn. Depositing organization: University of Oslo. Publication: An updated suite of viral vectors for in vivo calcium imaging using intracerebral and retro-orbital injections in male mice. Grodem S, Nymoen I, Vatne GH, Rogge FS, Bjornsdottir V, Lensjo KK, Fyhn M. Nat Commun. 2023 Feb 4;14(1):608. doi: 10.1038/s41467-023-36324-3. PubMed 36739289.
Backbone
  Vector backbone: pAAV
  Backbone size w/o insert (bp): 4271
  Total vector size (bp): 5599
  Vector type: Mammalian Expression, AAV
Growth in bacteria
  Bacterial resistance: Ampicillin, 100 μg/mL
  Growth temperature: 30°C
  Growth strain: NEB Stable
  Copy number: High Copy
Gene/Insert
  Gene/Insert name: Axon-jGCaMP8f (alt name: GAP43-jGCaMP8f)
  Insert size (bp): 1329
  Tag / fusion protein: 6xHis (N terminal on insert)
Resource information
  A portion of this plasmid was derived from a plasmid made by: jGCaMP8f from plasmid #162376, Axon targeting seq from plasmid #111262.
Terms and licenses: Academic/Nonprofit Terms; Industry Terms: Not Available to Industry
Depositor comments: GAP43 axon targeting from Broussard et al Nat Neuro 2018.
How to cite: AAV-hSyn-Axon-jGCaMP8f was a gift from Marianne Fyhn (Addgene plasmid # 192615 ; http://n2t.net/addgene:192615 ; RRID:Addgene_192615)
